>Addgene plasmid #130516 | pTK_BsmBI_LacZ_Citrine_Nanotag_9 | depositor full sequence | sequence record 249893 | pTK_BsmBI_LacZ_Citrine_Nanotag_9 sequence 4945 bps
AATAAAATATCTTTATTTTCATTACATCTGTGTGTTGGTTTTTTGTGTGAATCGATAGTACTAACATACG
CTCTCCATCAAAACAAAACGAAACAAAACAAACTAGCAAAATAGGCTGTCCCCAGTGCAAGTGCAGGTGC
CAGAACATTTCTCTATCGATAGGTACCGAGCTCGAGTTGCCAGGGAGACGGGCGCCGCTACAGGGCGCGT
CCCATTCGCCATTCAGGCTGCGCAACTGTTGGGAAGGGCGATCGGTGCGGGCCTCTTCGCTATTACGCCA
GCTGGCGAAAGGGGGATGTGCTGCAAGGCGATTAAGTTGGGTAACGCCAGGGTTTTCCCAGTCACGACGT
TGTAAAACGACGGCCAGTGAGCGCGCGTAATACGACTCACTATAGGGCGAATTGGGTACCGGGCCCCCCC
TCGAGGTCCTCCAGCTTTTGTTCCCTTTAGTGAGGGTTAATTGCGCGCTTGGCGTAATCATGGTCATAGC
TGTTTCCTGTGTGAAATTGTTATCCGCTCACAATTCCACACAACATACGAGCCGGAAGCATAAAGTGTAA
AGCCTGGGGTGCCTAATGAGTGAGCTAACTCACATTAATTGCGTTGCGCTCACTGCCCGCTTTCCACCGG
TCGTCTCCTGTTGGCTAGCCCGGGCTCGAGATCTGCGATCTAAGTAAGCTTGCTGCTTCATCCCCGTGGC
CCGTTGCTCGCGTTTGCTGGCGGTGTCCCCGGAAGAAATATATTTGCATGTCTTTAGTTCTATGATGACA
CAAACCCCGCCCAGCGTCTTGTCATTGGCGAATTCGAACACGCAGATGCAGTCGGGGCGGCGCGGTCCCA
GGTCCACTTCGCATATTAAGGTGACGCGTGTGGCCTCGAACACCGAGCGACCCTGCAGCGACCCGCTTAA
CAGCGTCAACAGCGTGCCGCAGATCCCAAGCTTGCGGCCGCTTAAGCTGCAGAAGTTGGTCGTGAGGCAC
TGGGCAGGTAAGTATCAAGGTTACAAGACAGGTTTAAGGAGACCAATAGAAACTGGGCTTGTCGAGACAG
AGAAGACTCTTGCGTTTCTGATAGGCACCTATTGGTCTTACTGACATCCACTTTGCCTTTCTCTCCACAG
GTGTCCACTCCCAGGTTCAATACAGCTCTTAAGCGGCCGCAAGCTAGCTTGCCGCCACCATGGTGAGCAA
GGGCGAGGAGCTGTTCACCGGGGTGGTGCCCATCCTGGTCGAGCTGGACGGCGACGTAAACGGCCACAAG
TTCAGCGTGTCCGGCGAGGGCGAGGGCGATGCCACCTACGGCAAGCTGACCCTGAAGTTCATCTGCACCA
CCGGCAAGCTGCCCGTGCCCTGGCCCACCCTCGTGACCACCTTCGGCTACGGCCTGATGTGCTTCGCCCG
CTACCCCGACCACATGAAGCAGCACGACTTCTTCAAGTCCGCCATGCCCGAAGGCTACGTCCAGGAGCGC
ACCATCTTCTTCAAGGACGACGGCAACTACAAGACCCGCGCCGAGGTGAAGTTCGAGGGCGACACCCTGG
TGAACCGCATCGAGCTGAAGGGCATCGACTTCAAGGAGGACGGCAACATCCTGGGGCACAAGCTGGAGTA
CAACTACAACAGCCACAACGTCTATATCATGGCCGACAAGCAGAAGAACGGCATCAAGGTGAACTTCAAG
ATCCGCCACAACATCGAGGACGGCAGCGTGCAGCTCGCCGACCACTACCAGCAGAACACCCCCATCGGCG
ACGGCCCCGTGCTGCTGCCCGACAACCACTACCTGAGCTACCAGTCCGCCCTGAGCAAAGACCCCAACGA
GAAGCGCGATCACATGGTCCTGCTGGAGTTCGTGACCGCCGCCGGGATCACTCTCGGCATGGACGAGCTG
TACAAGTGAGCCTCTAGACTCCCTCAGCGGCGCGCCTGTGTCGTAGTTCCACCGAAAGACGGATAGCTGC
CAGAACTCGCTTCGGAGCATGACCACAGTGACCCGGTCAAACGCCCTCTAAACAGTCAGATCTCACGTGT
CTAGAGTCGGGGCGGCCGGCCGCTTCGAGCAGACATGATAAGATACATTGATGAGTTTGGACAAACCACA
ACTAGAATGCAGTGAAAAAAATGCTTTATTTGTGAAATTTGTGATGCTATTGCTTTATTTGTAACCATTA
TAAGCTGCAATAAACAAGTTAACAACAACAATTGCATTCATTTTATGTTTCAGGTTCAGGGGGAGGTGTG
GGAGGTTTTTTAAAGCAAGTAAAACCTCTACAAATGTGGTAAAATCGATAAGGATCCGTCGACCGATGCC
CTTGAGAGCCTTCAACCCAGTCAGCTCCTTCCGGTGGGCGCGGGGCATGACTATCGTCGCCGCACTTATG
ACTGTCTTCTTTATCATGCAACTCGTAGGACAGGTGCCGGCAGCGCTCTTCCGCTTCCTCGCTCACTGAC
TCGCTGCGCTCGGTCGTTCGGCTGCGGCGAGCGGTATCAGCTCACTCAAAGGCGGTAATACGGTTATCCA
CAGAATCAGGGGATAACGCAGGAAAGAACATGTGAGCAAAAGGCCAGCAAAAGGCCAGGAACCGTAAAAA
GGCCGCGTTGCTGGCGTTTTTCCATAGGCTCCGCCCCCCTGACGAGCATCACAAAAATCGACGCTCAAGT
CAGAGGTGGCGAAACCCGACAGGACTATAAAGATACCAGGCGTTTCCCCCTGGAAGCTCCCTCGTGCGCT
CTCCTGTTCCGACCCTGCCGCTTACCGGATACCTGTCCGCCTTTCTCCCTTCGGGAAGCGTGGCGCTTTC
TCAATGCTCACGCTGTAGGTATCTCAGTTCGGTGTAGGTCGTTCGCTCCAAGCTGGGCTGTGTGCACGAA
CCCCCCGTTCAGCCCGACCGCTGCGCCTTATCCGGTAACTATCGTCTTGAGTCCAACCCGGTAAGACACG
ACTTATCGCCACTGGCAGCAGCCACTGGTAACAGGATTAGCAGAGCGAGGTATGTAGGCGGTGCTACAGA
GTTCTTGAAGTGGTGGCCTAACTACGGCTACACTAGAAGGACAGTATTTGGTATCTGCGCTCTGCTGAAG
CCAGTTACCTTCGGAAAAAGAGTTGGTAGCTCTTGATCCGGCAAACAAACCACCGCTGGTAGCGGTGGTT
TTTTTGTTTGCAAGCAGCAGATTACGCGCAGAAAAAAAGGATCTCAAGAAGATCCTTTGATCTTTTCTAC
GGGGTCTGACGCTCAGTGGAACGAAAACTCACGTTAAGGGATTTTGGTCATGAGATTATCAAAAAGGATC
TTCACCTAGATCCTTTTAAATTAAAAATGAAGTTTTAAATCAATCTAAAGTATATATGAGTAAACTTGGT
CTGACAGTTACCAATGCTTAATCAGTGAGGCACCTATCTCAGCGATCTGTCTATTTCGTTCATCCATAGT
TGCCTGACTCCCCGTCGTGTAGATAACTACGATACGGGAGGGCTTACCATCTGGCCCCAGTGCTGCAATG
ATACCGCGAGACCCACGCTCACCGGCTCCAGATTTATCAGCAATAAACCAGCCAGCCGGAAGGGCCGAGC
GCAGAAGTGGTCCTGCAACTTTATCCGCCTCCATCCAGTCTATTAATTGTTGCCGGGAAGCTAGAGTAAG
TAGTTCGCCAGTTAATAGTTTGCGCAACGTTGTTGCCATTGCTACAGGCATCGTGGTGTCACGCTCGTCG
TTTGGTATGGCTTCATTCAGCTCCGGTTCCCAACGATCAAGGCGAGTTACATGATCCCCCATGTTGTGCA
AAAAAGCGGTTAGCTCCTTCGGTCCTCCGATCGTTGTCAGAAGTAAGTTGGCCGCAGTGTTATCACTCAT
GGTTATGGCAGCACTGCATAATTCTCTTACTGTCATGCCATCCGTAAGATGCTTTTCTGTGACTGGTGAG
TACTCAACCAAGTCATTCTGAGAATAGTGTATGCGGCGACCGAGTTGCTCTTGCCCGGCGTCAATACGGG
ATAATACCGCGCCACATAGCAGAACTTTAAAAGTGCTCATCATTGGAAAACGTTCTTCGGGGCGAAAACT
CTCAAGGATCTTACCGCTGTTGAGATCCAGTTCGATGTAACCCACTCGTGCACCCAACTGATCTTCAGCA
TCTTTTACTTTCACCAGCGTTTCTGGGTGAGCAAAAACAGGAAGGCAAAATGCCGCAAAAAAGGGAATAA
GGGCGACACGGAAATGTTGAATACTCATACTCTTCCTTTTTCAATATTATTGAAGCATTTATCAGGGTTA
TTGTCTCATGAGCGGATACATATTTGAATGTATTTAGAAAAATAAACAAATAGGGGTTCCGCGCACATTT
CCCCGAAAAGTGCCACCTG
[124 nt withheld, positions 4360-4483]
C
[91 nt withheld, positions 4485-4575]
A
[49 nt withheld, positions 4577-4625]
CCTTTGACGTTGGAGTCCACGTTCTTT
[37 nt withheld, positions 4653-4689]
ACCCTATCTCGGTCTATTCTTTTGATTTATAAGGGATTTTGCCGATTTCGGCCTATTGGTTAAAAAATGA
GCTGATTTAACAAAAATTTAACGCGAATTTTAACAAAATATTAACGCTTACAATTTGCCATTCGCCATTC
AGGCTGCGCAACTGTTGGGAAGGGCGATCGGTGCGGGCCTCTTCGCTATTACGCCAGCCCAAGCTACCAT
GATAAGTAAGTAATATTAAGGTACGGGAGGTACTTGGAGCGGCCGC
Features (pLannotate 1.2.2; 21 found; start..end, strand, type, name):
      1..49      +  polyA_signal   poly(A) signal: synthetic polyadenylation signal
     63..154     +  misc_feature   pause site: RNA polymerase II transcriptional pause signal from the human α2 globin gene
    192..210     -  rep_origin     f1 ori (fragment): f1 bacteriophage origin of replication; arrow indicates direction of (+) strand synthesis
    215..370     -  CDS            lacZα (fragment): LacZα fragment of β-galactosidase; lacZ fragment
    378..396     +  promoter       T7 promoter: promoter for bacteriophage T7 RNA polymerase
    405..428     -  misc_feature   MCS (fragment): pBluescript multiple cloning site
    444..462     -  promoter       T3 promoter: promoter for bacteriophage T3 RNA polymerase
    507..523     -  protein_bind   lac operator: The lac repressor binds to the lac operator to inhibit transcription in E. coli. This inhibition can be relieved by adding lactose or isopropyl-β-D-thiogalactopyranoside (IPTG). lac repressor encoded by lacI
    531..561     -  promoter       lac promoter: promoter for the E. coli lac operon
    576..597     -  protein_bind   CAP binding site: CAP binding activates transcription in the presence of cAMP. E. coli catabolite activator protein
    765..910     +  promoter       HSV TK promoter: herpes simplex virus thymidine kinase promoter
    988..1120    +  intron         chimeric intron: chimera between introns from human β-globin and immunoglobulin heavy chain genes
   1180..1896    +  CDS            Citrine: Citrine is a basic (constitutively fluorescent) yellow fluorescent protein published in 2001, derived from Aequorea victoria. It has moderate acid sensitivity.
   2069..2190    -  polyA_signal   SV40 poly(A) signal: SV40 polyadenylation signal
   2213..2281    -  CDS            large T antigen (fragment): large T antigen from SV40 (simian virus 40)
   2297..2429    +  CDS            TcR (fragment): tetracycline efflux protein; tet; confers resistance to tetracycline
   2609..3197    -  rep_origin     ori: high-copy-number ColE1/pMB1/pBR322/pUC origin of replication
   3368..4228    -  CDS            AmpR: β-lactamase; bla; confers resistance to ampicillin, carbenicillin, and related antibiotics
   4229..4333    -  promoter       AmpR promoter: bla
   4360..4788    +  rep_origin     f1 ori (sequence partly withheld): f1 bacteriophage origin of replication; arrow indicates direction of (+) strand synthesis
   4820..4887    -  CDS            lacZα (fragment): LacZα fragment of β-galactosidase; lacZ fragment
