>Addgene plasmid #130516 | pTK_BsmBI_LacZ_Citrine_Nanotag_9 | addgene full sequence | sequence record 258390 | Addgene NGS Result
ATGACACAAACCCCGCCCAGCGTCTTGTCATTGGCGAATTCGAACACGCAGATGCAGTCGGGGCGGCGCG
GTCCCAGGTCCACTTCGCATATTAAGGTGACGCGTGTGGCCTCGAACACCGAGCGACCCTGCAGCGACCC
GCTTAACAGCGTCAACAGCGTGCCGCAGATCCCAAGCTTGCGGCCGCTTAAGCTGCAGAAGTTGGTCGTG
AGGCACTGGGCAGGTAAGTATCAAGGTTACAAGACAGGTTTAAGGAGACCAATAGAAACTGGGCTTGTCG
AGACAGAGAAGACTCTTGCGTTTCTGATAGGCACCTATTGGTCTTACTGACATCCACTTTGCCTTTCTCT
CCACAGGTGTCCACTCCCAGGTTCAATACAGCTCTTAAGCGGCCGCAAGCTAGCTTGCCGCCACCATGGT
GAGCAAGGGCGAGGAGCTGTTCACCGGGGTGGTGCCCATCCTGGTCGAGCTGGACGGCGACGTAAACGGC
CACAAGTTCAGCGTGTCCGGCGAGGGCGAGGGCGATGCCACCTACGGCAAGCTGACCCTGAAGTTCATCT
GCACCACCGGCAAGCTGCCCGTGCCCTGGCCCACCCTCGTGACCACCTTCGGCTACGGCCTGATGTGCTT
CGCCCGCTACCCCGACCACATGAAGCAGCACGACTTCTTCAAGTCCGCCATGCCCGAAGGCTACGTCCAG
GAGCGCACCATCTTCTTCAAGGACGACGGCAACTACAAGACCCGCGCCGAGGTGAAGTTCGAGGGCGACA
CCCTGGTGAACCGCATCGAGCTGAAGGGCATCGACTTCAAGGAGGACGGCAACATCCTGGGGCACAAGCT
GGAGTACAACTACAACAGCCACAACGTCTATATCATGGCCGACAAGCAGAAGAACGGCATCAAGGTGAAC
TTCAAGATCCGCCACAACATCGAGGACGGCAGCGTGCAGCTCGCCGACCACTACCAGCAGAACACCCCCA
TCGGCGACGGCCCCGTGCTGCTGCCCGACAACCACTACCTGAGCTACCAGTCCGCCCTGAGCAAAGACCC
CAACGAGAAGCGCGATCACATGGTCCTGCTGGAGTTCGTGACCGCCGCCGGGATCACTCTCGGCATGGAC
GAGCTGTACAAGTGAGCCTCTAGACTCCCTCAGCGGCGCGCCTGTGTCGTAGTTCCACCGAAAGACGGAT
AGCTGCCAGAACTCGCTTCGGAGCATGACCACAGTGACCCGGTCAAACGCCCTCTAAACAGTCAGATCTC
ACGTGTCTAGAGTCGGGGCGGCCGGCCGCTTCGAGCAGACATGATAAGATACATTGATGAGTTTGGACAA
ACCACAACTAGAATGCAGTGAAAAAAATGCTTTATTTGTGAAATTTGTGATGCTATTGCTTTATTTGTAA
CCATTATAAGCTGCAATAAACAAGTTAACAACAACAATTGCATTCATTTTATGTTTCAGGTTCAGGGGGA
GGTGTGGGAGGTTTTTTAAAGCAAGTAAAACCTCTACAAATGTGGTAAAATCGATAAGGATCCGTCGACC
GATGCCCTTGAGAGCCTTCAACCCAGTCAGCTCCTTCCGGTGGGCGCGGGGCATGACTATCGTCGCCGCA
CTTATGACTGTCTTCTTTATCATGCAACTCGTAGGACAGGTGCCGGCAGCGCTCTTCCGCTTCCTCGCTC
ACTGACTCGCTGCGCTCGGTCGTTCGGCTGCGGCGAGCGGTATCAGCTCACTCAAAGGCGGTAATACGGT
TATCCACAGAATCAGGGGATAACGCAGGAAAGAACATGTGAGCAAAAGGCCAGCAAAAGGCCAGGAACCG
TAAAAAGGCCGCGTTGCTGGCGTTTTTCCATAGGCTCCGCCCCCCTGACGAGCATCACAAAAATCGACGC
TCAAGTCAGAGGTGGCGAAACCCGACAGGACTATAAAGATACCAGGCGTTTCCCCCTGGAAGCTCCCTCG
TGCGCTCTCCTGTTCCGACCCTGCCGCTTACCGGATACCTGTCCGCCTTTCTCCCTTCGGGAAGCGTGGC
GCTTTCTCATAGCTCACGCTGTAGGTATCTCAGTTCGGTGTAGGTCGTTCGCTCCAAGCTGGGCTGTGTG
CACGAACCCCCCGTTCAGCCCGACCGCTGCGCCTTATCCGGTAACTATCGTCTTGAGTCCAACCCGGTAA
GACACGACTTATCGCCACTGGCAGCAGCCACTGGTAACAGGATTAGCAGAGCGAGGTATGTAGGCGGTGC
TACAGAGTTCTTGAAGTGGTGGCCTAACTACGGCTACACTAGAAGAACAGTATTTGGTATCTGCGCTCTG
CTGAAGCCAGTTACCTTCGGAAAAAGAGTTGGTAGCTCTTGATCCGGCAAACAAACCACCGCTGGTAGCG
GTGGTTTTTTTGTTTGCAAGCAGCAGATTACGCGCAGAAAAAAAGGATCTCAAGAAGATCCTTTGATCTT
TTCTACGGGGTCTGACGCTCAGTGGAACGAAAACTCACGTTAAGGGATTTTGGTCATGAGATTATCAAAA
AGGATCTTCACCTAGATCCTTTTAAATTAAAAATGAAGTTTTAAATCAATCTAAAGTATATATGAGTAAA
CTTGGTCTGACAGTTACCAATGCTTAATCAGTGAGGCACCTATCTCAGCGATCTGTCTATTTCGTTCATC
CATAGTTGCCTGACTCCCCGTCGTGTAGATAACTACGATACGGGAGGGCTTACCATCTGGCCCCAGTGCT
GCAATGATACCGCGAGACCCACGCTCACCGGCTCCAGATTTATCAGCAATAAACCAGCCAGCCGGAAGGG
CCGAGCGCAGAAGTGGTCCTGCAACTTTATCCGCCTCCATCCAGTCTATTAATTGTTGCCGGGAAGCTAG
AGTAAGTAGTTCGCCAGTTAATAGTTTGCGCAACGTTGTTGCCATTGCTACAGGCATCGTGGTGTCACGC
TCGTCGTTTGGTATGGCTTCATTCAGCTCCGGTTCCCAACGATCAAGGCGAGTTACATGATCCCCCATGT
TGTGCAAAAAAGCGGTTAGCTCCTTCGGTCCTCCGATCGTTGTCAGAAGTAAGTTGGCCGCAGTGTTATC
ACTCATGGTTATGGCAGCACTGCATAATTCTCTTACTGTCATGCCATCCGTAAGATGCTTTTCTGTGACT
GGTGAGTACTCAACCAAGTCATTCTGAGAATAGTGTATGCGGCGACCGAGTTGCTCTTGCCCGGCGTCAA
TACGGGATAATACCGCGCCACATAGCAGAACTTTAAAAGTGCTCATCATTGGAAAACGTTCTTCGGGGCG
AAAACTCTCAAGGATCTTACCGCTGTTGAGATCCAGTTCGATGTAACCCACTCGTGCACCCAACTGATCT
TCAGCATCTTTTACTTTCACCAGCGTTTCTGGGTGAGCAAAAACAGGAAGGCAAAATGCCGCAAAAAAGG
GAATAAGGGCGACACGGAAATGTTGAATACTCATACTCTTCCTTTTTCAATATTATTGAAGCATTTATCA
GGGTTATTGTCTCATGAGCGGATACATATTTGAATGTATTTAGAAAAATAAACAAATAGGGGTTCCGCGC
ACATTTCCCCGAAAAGTGCCACCTG
[124 nt withheld, positions 3596-3719]
C
[91 nt withheld, positions 3721-3811]
A
[49 nt withheld, positions 3813-3861]
CCTTTGACGTTGGAGTCCACGTTCTTT
[37 nt withheld, positions 3889-3925]
ACCCTATCTCGGTCTATTCTTTTGATTTATAAGGGATTTTGCCGATTTCGGCCTATTGGTTAAAAAATGA
GCTGATTTAACAAAAATTTAACGCGAATTTTAACAAAATATTAACGCTTACAATTTGCCATTCGCCATTC
AGGCTGCGCAACTGTTGGGAAGGGCGATCGGTGCGGGCCTCTTCGCTATTACGCCAGCCCAAGCTACCAT
GATAAGTAAGTAATATTAAGGTACGGGAGGTACTTGGAGCGGCCGCAATAAAATATCTTTATTTTCATTA
CATCTGTGTGTTGGTTTTTTGTGTGAATCGATAGTACTAACATACGCTCTCCATCAAAACAAAACGAAAC
AAAACAAACTAGCAAAATAGGCTGTCCCCAGTGCAAGTGCAGGTGCCAGAACATTTCTCTATCGATAGGT
ACCGAGCTCGAGTTGCCAGGGAGACGGGCGCCGCTACAGGGCGCGTCCCATTCGCCATTCAGGCTGCGCA
ACTGTTGGGAAGGGCGATCGGTGCGGGCCTCTTCGCTATTACGCCAGCTGGCGAAAGGGGGATGTGCTGC
AAGGCGATTAAGTTGGGTAACGCCAGGGTTTTCCCAGTCACGACGTTGTAAAACGACGGCCAGTGAGCGC
GCGTAATACGACTCACTATAGGGCGAATTGGGTACCGGGCCCCCCCTCGAGGTCCTCCAGCTTTTGTTCC
CTTTAGTGAGGGTTAATTGCGCGCTTGGCGTAATCATGGTCATAGCTGTTTCCTGTGTGAAATTGTTATC
CGCTCACAATTCCACACAACATACGAGCCGGAAGCATAAAGTGTAAAGCCTGGGGTGCCTAATGAGTGAG
CTAACTCACATTAATTGCGTTGCGCTCACTGCCCGCTTTCCACCGGTCGTCTCCTGTTGGCTAGCCCGGG
CTCGAGATCTGCGATCTAAGTAAGCTTGCTGCTTCATCCCCGTGGCCCGTTGCTCGCGTTTGCTGGCGGT
GTCCCCGGAAGAAATATATTTGCATGTCTTTAGTTCTATG
Features (pLannotate 1.2.2; 22 found; start..end, strand, type, name):
      1..146     +  promoter       HSV TK promoter: herpes simplex virus thymidine kinase promoter
    224..356     +  intron         chimeric intron: chimera between introns from human β-globin and immunoglobulin heavy chain genes
    416..1132    +  CDS            Citrine: Citrine is a basic (constitutively fluorescent) yellow fluorescent protein published in 2001, derived from Aequorea victoria. It has moderate acid sensitivity.
   1305..1426    -  polyA_signal   SV40 poly(A) signal: SV40 polyadenylation signal
   1449..1517    -  CDS            large T antigen (fragment): large T antigen from SV40 (simian virus 40)
   1533..1665    +  CDS            TcR (fragment): tetracycline efflux protein; tet; confers resistance to tetracycline
   1845..2433    -  rep_origin     ori: high-copy-number ColE1/pMB1/pBR322/pUC origin of replication
   2604..3464    -  CDS            AmpR: β-lactamase; bla; confers resistance to ampicillin, carbenicillin, and related antibiotics
   3465..3569    -  promoter       AmpR promoter: bla
   3596..4024    +  rep_origin     f1 ori (sequence partly withheld): f1 bacteriophage origin of replication; arrow indicates direction of (+) strand synthesis
   4056..4123    -  CDS            lacZα (fragment): LacZα fragment of β-galactosidase; lacZ fragment
   4182..4230    +  polyA_signal   poly(A) signal: synthetic polyadenylation signal
   4244..4335    +  misc_feature   pause site: RNA polymerase II transcriptional pause signal from the human α2 globin gene
   4373..4391    -  rep_origin     f1 ori (fragment): f1 bacteriophage origin of replication; arrow indicates direction of (+) strand synthesis
   4396..4551    -  CDS            lacZα (fragment): LacZα fragment of β-galactosidase; lacZ fragment
   4559..4577    +  promoter       T7 promoter: promoter for bacteriophage T7 RNA polymerase
   4586..4609    -  misc_feature   MCS (fragment): pBluescript multiple cloning site
   4625..4643    -  promoter       T3 promoter: promoter for bacteriophage T3 RNA polymerase
   4688..4704    -  protein_bind   lac operator: The lac repressor binds to the lac operator to inhibit transcription in E. coli. This inhibition can be relieved by adding lactose or isopropyl-β-D-thiogalactopyranoside (IPTG). lac repressor encoded by lacI
   4712..4742    -  promoter       lac promoter: promoter for the E. coli lac operon
   4757..4778    -  protein_bind   CAP binding site: CAP binding activates transcription in the presence of cAMP. E. coli catabolite activator protein
   4863..4945    +  promoter       HSV TK promoter (fragment): herpes simplex virus thymidine kinase promoter
