[The description below was written by a language model from this plasmid's Addgene catalogue record and pLannotate feature annotations shown in this document.]
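Description:
pTK_BsmBI_LacZ_Citrine_Nanotag_9 is a 4,945 bp enhancer-testing reporter plasmid built on the pTK_BsmBI backbone. It is propagated in E. coli under ampicillin selection (AmpR with its bla promoter). The feature table annotates a ColE1/pUC-type origin, although the catalogue lists the plasmid as low copy. An f1 origin is also present, along with small remnants of a tetracycline resistance gene and SV40 large T antigen that appear to be non-functional backbone carry-over.

The reporter unit consists of the herpes simplex virus thymidine kinase minimal promoter, a chimeric β-globin/immunoglobulin intron, the yellow fluorescent protein Citrine and an SV40 polyadenylation signal. Because the minimal promoter is weak by itself, Citrine output is meant to depend on a candidate enhancer placed upstream. That upstream position is occupied by a small bacterial lacZα cassette, the recorded 276 bp insert, which has a CAP site, lac promoter and operator and pBluescript-derived T3/T7 promoters and MCS remnants. The vector name implies that this stuffer is flanked by BsmBI sites, so that replacing it with an enhancer fragment would allow blue/white screening; the sites themselves are not annotated, and the cloning sites are recorded as unknown. A synthetic poly(A) signal and an RNA polymerase II pause site lie further upstream and insulate the cassette from read-through transcription originating in the backbone.

"Nanotag_9" suggests one member of a series carrying distinct short sequence tags in the reporter transcript, but no such tag is annotated and the record does not describe it. The two feature tables (depositor and sequencing-verified) show the same elements with different start coordinates. The associated work concerns neural crest gene regulatory networks in vivo.
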