Addgene plasmid #130516: pTK_BsmBI_LacZ_Citrine_Nanotag_9
Purpose: Enhancer cloning nanotag reporter vector
Depositing lab: Tatjana Sauka-Spengler. Depositing organization: University of Oxford. Publication: Reconstruction of the Global Neural Crest Gene Regulatory Network In Vivo. Williams RM, Candido-Ferreira I, Repapi E, Gavriouchkina D, Senanayake U, Ling ITC, Telenius J, Taylor S, Hughes J, Sauka-Spengler T. Dev Cell. 2019 Oct 21;51(2):255-276.e7. doi: 10.1016/j.devcel.2019.10.003. PubMed 31639368.
Backbone
  Vector backbone: pTK_BsmBI
  Backbone size w/o insert (bp): 4670
  Vector type: Enhancer cloning nanotag reporter vector
Growth in bacteria
  Bacterial resistance: Ampicillin, 100 μg/mL
  Growth temperature: 37°C
  Growth strain: DH5alpha
  Copy number: Low Copy
Gene/Insert
  Gene/Insert name: LacZ
  Insert size (bp): 276
  Promoter: thymidine kinase minimal promoter
  Cloning method: Restriction Enzyme; 5′ cloning site Unknown (unknown if destroyed)
  Sequencing primers: 5′ pTK forward CTAGCAAAATAGGCTGTCCC; 3′ pTK reverse ATATTTCTTCCGGGGACACC
Terms and licenses: Academic/Nonprofit Terms; Industry Terms: Not Available to Industry
How to cite: pTK_BsmBI_LacZ_Citrine_Nanotag_9 was a gift from Tatjana Sauka-Spengler (Addgene plasmid # 130516 ; http://n2t.net/addgene:130516 ; RRID:Addgene_130516)
